Addgene plasmid #187378: pFPV25.1_dGFPmut3-LVA
Purpose: rpsM promoter driving the expression of destabilized GFPmut3 (containing a LVA C-terminal tail)
Depositing lab: Roi Avraham. Depositing organization: Weizmann Institute of Science.
Backbone
  Vector backbone: pFPV25.1
  Vector type: Bacterial Expression
Growth in bacteria
  Bacterial resistance: Ampicillin, 100 μg/mL
  Growth temperature: 37°C
  Growth strain: DH5alpha
  Copy number: Low Copy
Gene/Insert
  Gene/Insert name: dGFPmut3_LVA
  Species: Synthetic
  Mutation: C-terminal LVA tail
  Tag / fusion protein: LVA (C terminal on insert)
  Cloning method: Gibson Cloning
Terms and licenses: Academic/Nonprofit Terms; Industry Terms: Not Available to Industry
How to cite: pFPV25.1_dGFPmut3-LVA was a gift from Roi Avraham (Addgene plasmid # 187378 ; http://n2t.net/addgene:187378 ; RRID:Addgene_187378)
