[The description below was written by a language model from this plasmid's Addgene catalogue record and pLannotate feature annotations shown in this document.]
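Description:
pFPV25.1_dGFPmut3-LVA is a 5,411-nt bacterial expression plasmid built on the pFPV25.1 backbone that expresses a short-lived green fluorescent reporter from a ribosomal protein gene promoter. It is propagated in E. coli under ampicillin selection provided by a β-lactamase gene with its own bla promoter. Replication depends on a ColE1/pMB1-type origin. The feature annotation labels this origin class as high copy, whereas the catalogue entry lists the plasmid as low copy, so the two sources do not agree on this point. The backbone also carries mobilisation elements from the broad-host-range plasmid RSF1010 (oriT, mobC and a mobA fragment), which in principle allow conjugative transfer when a helper conjugative system is present. Only fragments of the RSF1010 oriV, an RSF origin and a tetracycline resistance gene remain, so these are probably non-functional remnants.

The payload sits downstream of a genomic segment annotated as the end of secY, the complete rpmJ gene and the start of rpsM, which corresponds to the rpsM promoter region named in the record. The rpsM fragment ends three nucleotides before the GFPmut3 coding sequence, though the record does not say whether the two are translationally fused. GFPmut3 is a rapidly maturing Aequorea victoria GFP variant, and here it carries a C-terminal LVA variant of the ssrA degradation tag, which was introduced by Gibson cloning. This tag targets the protein to the ClpXP and ClpAP proteases, shortening its half-life so that fluorescence reflects recent promoter activity rather than accumulated protein. The record states no specific application, but such a destabilised reporter is generally suited to following dynamic changes in gene expression in individual bacteria.
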