Features (pLannotate 1.2.2; 15 found; start..end, strand, type, name):
     96..684     -  rep_origin     ori: high-copy-number ColE1/pMB1/pBR322/pUC origin of replication
    855..1715    -  CDS            AmpR: β-lactamase; bla; confers resistance to ampicillin, carbenicillin, and related antibiotics
   1716..1820    -  promoter       AmpR promoter: bla
   1921..1947    +  misc_feature   MCS (fragment): pUC18/19 multiple cloning site
   1944..2114    +  CDS            secY (fragment): SECY_ECOLI - Also known as prlA. Experimental evidence at protein level: Swiss-Prot protein existence level 1. The central subunit of the protein translocation channel SecYEG. Consists of two halves formed by TMs 1-5 and 6-10. These two domains form a lateral gate at the front which open onto the bilayer between TMs 2 and 7, and are clamped together by SecE at the back. The channel is closed by both a pore ring composed of hydrophobic SecY resides and a short helix (helix 2A) on the extracellular side of the membrane which forms a plug. The plug probably moves laterally to allow the channel to
   2149..2262    +  CDS            rpmJ (sequence withheld): RL36_ECOLI - Experimental evidence at protein level: Swiss-Prot protein existence level 1. From Escherichia coli (strain K12).
   2415..2570    +  CDS            rpsM (fragment): RS13_ECOLI - Experimental evidence at protein level: Swiss-Prot protein existence level 1. The C-terminal tail plays a role in the affinity of the 30S P site for different tRNAs. From Escherichia coli (strain K12).
   2574..3287    +  CDS            GFPmut3: GFPmut3 is a basic (constitutively fluorescent) green fluorescent protein published in 1996, derived from Aequorea victoria. It is reported to be a very rapidly-maturing weak dimer.
   3297..3326    +  CDS            ssrA tag (LVA) (fragment): C-terminal peptide that mediates degradation in bacteria through the ClpXP and ClpAP proteases (McGinness et al., 2006) mutant LVA variant that confers accelerated degradation under some conditions (Andersen et al., 1998)
   3386..3537    +  CDS            TcR (fragment): tetracycline efflux protein; tet; confers resistance to tetracycline
   3532..3594    -  rep_origin     RSF1010 oriV (fragment): replication origin of the broad-host-range plasmid RSF1010; requires the RSF1010 RepA/B/C proteins for replication (Scholz et al., 1989)
   3624..3905    -  CDS            mobC: MOBC_ECOLX - Protein predicted: Swiss-Prot protein existence level 4. This protein is essential to promote the specific transfer of the plasmid in the presence of conjugative plasmids. From Escherichia coli.
   3936..4023    +  oriT           RSF1010 oriT: origin of transfer of the broad-host-range plasmid RSF1010 (Scholz et al., 1989)
   4104..5324    +  CDS            mobA (fragment): MOBA2_ECOLX - Also known as repB. Experimental evidence at protein level: Swiss-Prot protein existence level 1. Part of the relaxosome complex that is responsible for plasmid transfer during conjugation. Locally unwinds DNA and catalyzes the cleavage of one of the DNA strands at oriT. The cleaved strand is then transferred through the dedicated type IV secretion apparatus. MobA remains covalently linked at the 5' end of the strand, and once in the recipient cell, it probably catalyzes the rejoining of the two ends of the strand, re-forming the circular plasmid DNA. The primase activity of MobA
   5326..5411    -  rep_origin     RSF ori (fragment): Plasmids containing the RSF 1030 origin of replication can be propagated in E. coli cells that contain additional plasmids with compatible origins.
>Addgene plasmid #187378 | pFPV25.1_dGFPmut3-LVA | addgene full sequence | sequence record 380552 | Addgene NGS Result
TTATCCACAGAATCAGGGGATAACGCAGGAAAGAACATGTGAGCAAAAGGCCAGCAAAAGGCCAGGAACC
GTAAAAAGGCCGCGTTGCTGGCGTTTTTCCATAGGCTCCGCCCCCCTGACGAGCATCACAAAAATCGACG
CTCAAGTCAGAGGTGGCGAAACCCGACAGGACTATAAAGATACCAGGCGTTTCCCCCTGGAAGCTCCCTC
GTGCGCTCTCCTGTTCCGACCCTGCCGCTTACCGGATACCTGTCCGCCTTTCTCCCTTCGGGAAGCGTGG
CGCTTTCTCATAGCTCACGCTGTAGGTATCTCAGTTCGGTGTAGGTCGTTCGCTCCAAGCTGGGCTGTGT
GCACGAACCCCCCGTTCAGCCCGACCGCTGCGCCTTATCCGGTAACTATCGTCTTGAGTCCAACCCGGTA
AGACACGACTTATCGCCACTGGCAGCAGCCACTGGTAACAGGATTAGCAGAGCGAGGTATGTAGGCGGTG
CTACAGAGTTCTTGAAGTGGTGGCCTAACTACGGCTACACTAGAAGGACAGTATTTGGTATCTGCGCTCT
GCTGAAGCCAGTTACCTTCGGAAAAAGAGTTGGTAGCTCTTGATCCGGCAAACAAACCACCGCTGGTAGC
GGTGGTTTTTTTGTTTGCAAGCAGCAGATTACGCGCAGAAAAAAAGGATCTCAAGAAGATCCTTTGATCT
TTTCTACGGGGTCTGACGCTCAGTGGAACGAAAACTCACGTTAAGGGATTTTGGTCATGAGATTATCAAA
AAGGATCTTCACCTAGATCCTTTTAAATTAAAAATGAAGTTTTAAATCAATCTAAAGTATATATGAGTAA
ACTTGGTCTGACAGTTACCAATGCTTAATCAGTGAGGCACCTATCTCAGCGATCTGTCTATTTCGTTCAT
CCATAGTTGCCTGACTCCCCGTCGTGTAGATAACTACGATACGGGAGGGCTTACCATCTGGCCCCAGTGC
TGCAATGATACCGCGAGACCCACGCTCACCGGCTCCAGATTTATCAGCAATAAACCAGCCAGCCGGAAGG
GCCGAGCGCAGAAGTGGTCCTGCAACTTTATCCGCCTCCATCCAGTCTATTAATTGTTGCCGGGAAGCTA
GAGTAAGTAGTTCGCCAGTTAATAGTTTGCGCAACGTTGTTGCCATTGCTGCAGGCATCGTGGTGTCACG
CTCGTCGTTTGGTATGGCTTCATTCAGCTCCGGTTCCCAACGATCAAGGCGAGTTACATGATCCCCCATG
TTGTGCAAAAAAGCGGTTAGCTCCTTCGGTCCTCCGATCGTTGTCAGAAGTAAGTTGGCCGCAGTGTTAT
CACTCATGGTTATGGCAGCACTGCATAATTCTCTTACTGTCATGCCATCCGTAAGATGCTTTTCTGTGAC
TGGTGAGTACTCAACCAAGTCATTCTGAGAATAGTGTATGCGGCGACCGAGTTGCTCTTGCCCGGCGTCA
ACACGGGATAATACCGCGCCACATAGCAGAACTTTAAAAGTGCTCATCATTGGAAAACGTTCTTCGGGGC
GAAAACTCTCAAGGATCTTACCGCTGTTGAGATCCAGTTCGATGTAACCCACTCGTGCACCCAACTGATC
TTCAGCATCTTTTACTTTCACCAGCGTTTCTGGGTGAGCAAAAACAGGAAGGCAAAATGCCGCAAAAAAG
GGAATAAGGGCGACACGGAAATGTTGAATACTCATACTCTTCCTTTTTCAATATTATTGAAGCATTTATC
AGGGTTATTGTCTCATGAGCGGATACATATTTGAATGTATTTAGAAAAATAAACAAATAGGGGTTCCGCG
CACATTTCCCCGAAAAGTGCCACCTGACGTCTAAGAAACCATTATTATCATGACATTAACCTATAAAAAT
AGGCGTATCACGAGGCCCTTTCGTCTTCAAGAATTCGAGCTCGGTACCCGGGGATCCCGGAGTTCATGCG
TGATGCAATGAAAGTGCCGTTCTACTTCGGTGGGACCTCACTGCTTATCGTTGTTGTCGTGATTATGGAC
TTTATGGCTCAAGTGCAAACTCTGATGATGTCCAGTCAGTATGAGTCTGCATTGAAGAAGGCGAACCTGA
AAGGCTACGGCCGTTAATTGGTCGCCTGAGAAGTTACGGAGAGTAAAA
[114 nt withheld, positions 2149-2262]
TGATTTTTTCGCATATTTTTCTTGCAAAGTTGGGTTGAGCTGGCTAGATTAGCCAGCCAATCTTTTGTAT
GTCTGTACGTTTCCATTTGAGTATCCTGAAAACGGGCTTTTCAGCATGGTACGTACATATTAAATAGTAG
GAGTGCATAGTGGCCCGTATAGCAGGCATTAACATTCCTGATCAGAAACACGCCGTGATCGCGTTAACTT
CGATCTACGGTGTCGGCAAGACCCGTTCTAAAGCCATCCTGGCTGCAGCGGGTATCGCTGAAAATGTTAA
GATCCTCTAGATTTAAGAAGGAGATATACATATGAGTAAAGGAGAAGAACTTTTCACTGGAGTTGTCCCA
ATTCTTGTTGAATTAGATGGTGATGTTAATGGGCACAAATTTTCTGTCAGTGGAGAGGGTGAAGGTGATG
CAACATACGGAAAACTTACCCTTAAATTTATTTGCACTACTGGAAAACTACCTGTTCCATGGCCAACACT
TGTCACTACTTTCGGTTATGGTGTTCAATGCTTTGCGAGATACCCAGATCATATGAAACAGCATGACTTT
TTCAAGAGTGCCATGCCCGAAGGTTATGTACAGGAAAGAACTATATTTTTCAAAGATGACGGGAACTACA
AGACACGTGCTGAAGTCAAGTTTGAAGGTGATACCCTTGTTAATAGAATCGAGTTAAAAGGTATTGATTT
TAAAGAAGATGGAAACATTCTTGGACACAAATTGGAATACAACTATAACTCACACAATGTATACATCATG
GCAGACAAACAAAAGAATGGAATCAAAGTTAACTTCAAAATTAGACACAACATTGAAGATGGAAGCGTTC
AACTAGCAGACCATTATCAACAAAATACTCCAATTGGCGATGGCCCTGTCCTTTTACCAGACAACCATTA
CCTGTCCACACAATCTGCCCTTTCGAAAGATCCCAACGAAAAGAGAGACCACATGGTCCTTCTTGAGTTT
GTAACAGCTGCTGGGATTACACATGGCATGGATGAACTATACAAAAGGCCTGCAGCAAACGACGAAAACT
ACGCTTTAGTAGCTTAAAGCTTTAATGCGGTAGTTTATCACAGTTAAATTGCTAACGCAGTCAGGCACCG
TGTATGAAATCTAACAATGCGCTCATCGTCATCCTCGGCACCGTCACCCTGGATGCTGTAGGCATAGGCT
TGGTTATGCCGGTACTGCCGGGCCTCTTGCGGGATATCGTCCATTCCGACAGCATCGCCAGTCACTATGG
CGTGCTGCTAGCGCTTTTAGCCGCTTTAGCGGCCTTTCCCCCTACCCGAAGGGTGGGGGCGCGTGTGCAG
CCCCGCAGGGCCTGTCTCGGTCGATCATTCAGCCCGGCTCATCCTTCTGGCGTGGCGGCAGACCGAACAA
GGCGCGGTCGTGGTCGCGTTCAAGGTACGCATCCATTGCCGCCATGAGCCGATCCTCCGGCCACTCGCTG
CTGTTCACCTTGGCCAAAATCATGGCCCCCACCAGCACCTTGCGCCTTGTTTCGTTCTTGCGCTCTTGCT
GCTGTTCCCTTGCCCGCACCCGCTGAATTTCGGCATTGATTCGCGCTCGTTGTTCTTCGAGCTTGGCCAG
CCGATCCGCCGCCTTGTTGCTCCCCTTAACCATCTTGACACCCCATTGTTAATGTGCTGTCTCGTAGGCT
ATCATGGAGGCACAGCGGCGGCAATCCCGACCCTACTTTGTAGGGGAGGGGGCACTTACCGGTTTCTCTT
CGAGAAACTGGCCTAACGGCCACCCTTCGGGCGGTGCGCTCTCCGAGGGCCATTGCATGGAGCCGAAAAG
CAAAAGCAACAGCGAGGCAGCATGGCGATTTATCACCTTACGGCGAAAACCGGCAGCAGGTCGGGCGGCC
AATCGGCCAGGGCCAAGGCCGACTACATCCAGCGCGAAGGCAAGTATGCCCGCGACATGGATGAAGTCTT
GCACGCCGAATCCGGGCACATGCCGGAGTTCGTCGAGCGGCCCGCCGACTACTGGGATGCTGCCGACCTG
TATGAACGCGCCAATGGGCGGCTGTTCAAGGAGGTCGAATTTGCCCTGCCGGTCGAGCTGACCCTCGACC
AGCAGAAGGCGCTGGCGTCCGAGTTCGCCCAGCACCTGACCGGTGCCGAGCGCCTGCCGTATACGCTGGC
CATCCATGCCGGTGGCGGCGAGAACCCGCACTGCCACCTGATGATCTCCGAGCGGATCAATGACGGCATC
GAGCGGCCCGCCGCTCAGTGGTTCAAGCGGTACAACGGCAAGACCCCGGAGAAGGGCGGGGCACAGAAGA
CCGAAGCGCTCAAGCCCAAGGCATGGCTTGAGCAGACCCGCGAGGCATGGGCCGACCATGCCAACCGGGC
ATTAGAGCGGGCTGGCCACGACGCCCGCATTGACCACAGAACACTTGAGGCGCAGGGCATCGAGCGCCTG
CCCGGTGTTCACCTGGGGCCGAACGTGGTGGAGATGGAAGGCCGGGGCATCCGCACCGACCGGGCAGACG
TGGCCCTGAACATCGACACCGCCAACGCCCAGATCATCGACTTACAGGAATACCGGGAGGCAATAGACCA
TGAACGCAATCGACAGAGTGAAGAAATCCAGAGGCATCAACGAGTTAGCGGAGCAGATCGAACCGCTGGC
CCAGAGCATGGCGACACTGGCCGACGAAGCCCGGCAGGTCATGAGCCAGACCCAGCAGGCCAGCGAGGCG
CAGGCGGCGGAGTGGCTGAAAGCCCAGCGCCAGACAGGGGCGGCATGGGTGGAGCTGGCCAAAGAGTTGC
GGGAGGTAGCCGCCGAGGTGAGCAGCGCCGCGCAGAGCGCCCGGAGCGCGTCGCGGGGGTGGCACTGGAA
GCTATGGCTAACCGTGATGCTGGCTTCCATGATGCCTACGGTGGTGCTGCTGATCGCATCGTTGCTCTTG
CTCGACCTGACGCCACTGACAACCGAGGACGGCTCGATCTGGCTGCGCTTGGTGGCCCGATGAAGAACGA
CAGGACTTTGCAGGCCATAGGCCGACAGCTCAAGGCCATGGGCTGTGAGCGCTCTTCCGCTTCCTCGCTC
ACTGACTCGCTGCGCTCGGTCGTTCGGCTGCGGCGAGCGGTATCAGCTCACTCAAAGGCGGTAATACGG
